Addgene plasmid #177178: pDAS12125_PEAR-GFP
Purpose: PEAR-GFP target plasmid with split EGFP and disrupted 5' splice site
Depositing lab: Ervin Welker. Depositing organization: HUN-REN Research Centre for Natural Sciences. Publication: PEAR, a flexible fluorescent reporter for the identification and enrichment of successfully prime edited cells. Simon DA, Talas A, Kulcsar PI, Biczok Z, Krausz SL, Varady G, Welker E. Elife. 2022 Feb 23;11. pii: 69504. doi: 10.7554/eLife.69504. PubMed 35196219.
Backbone
  Vector backbone: pEGFP-C1
  Vector type: Mammalian Expression, CRISPR
  Selectable markers: Neomycin (select with G418)
Growth in bacteria
  Bacterial resistance: Kanamycin, 50 μg/mL
  Growth temperature: 37°C
  Growth strain: DH5alpha
  Copy number: High Copy
Gene/Insert
  Gene/Insert name: EGFP split with an intron between amino acids 95-96
  Species: Synthetic
  Mutation: disrupted 5' splice site
  Promoter: CMV
  Cloning method: Unknown
  Sequencing primers: 5′ ATGGTGAGCAAGGGCGAGG
Terms and licenses: Academic/Nonprofit Terms; Industry Terms: Not Available to Industry
Depositor comments: Read the preprint at bioRxiv: https://www.biorxiv.org/content/10.1101/2021.04.26.441486v1.
How to cite: pDAS12125_PEAR-GFP was a gift from Ervin Welker (Addgene plasmid # 177178 ; http://n2t.net/addgene:177178 ; RRID:Addgene_177178)
