[The description below was written by a language model from this plasmid's Addgene catalogue record and pLannotate feature annotations shown in this document.]
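Description:
pDAS12125_PEAR-GFP is a mammalian expression reporter plasmid built on the pEGFP-C1 backbone and used as the target plasmid of the PEAR (prime editor activity reporter) system. It is a 5.5 kb high-copy plasmid that replicates in E. coli from a ColE1/pUC-type origin and also carries an f1 origin. A single NeoR/KanR (Tn5 aminoglycoside phosphotransferase) gene serves both hosts. The bacterial AmpR (bla) promoter drives it for kanamycin selection in bacteria, and the SV40 enhancer/early promoter, paired with an HSV TK polyadenylation signal, drives it for G418 selection in mammalian cells. The short large T antigen, ble and bGH poly(A) fragments called by the annotation software look like backbone remnants or partial matches rather than functional parts.

The payload is a synthetic EGFP coding sequence placed under the CMV immediate early enhancer and promoter and terminated by the SV40 poly(A) signal. The reading frame is interrupted by an intron inserted between amino acids 95 and 96. In the feature table this appears as two EGFP fragments separated by roughly 800 nt of unannotated sequence, which presumably corresponds to the intron; its origin is not stated in the record. The 5' splice site of this intron has been deliberately disrupted, so the intron should not be removed correctly and a functional EGFP should not be produced. Restoring the splice site by prime editing should allow splicing that joins the two halves and yields green fluorescence. This gain-of-signal design lets users co-deliver the plasmid with a prime editor and a suitable pegRNA to measure prime editing activity, and to identify and enrich successfully edited cells by fluorescence.
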