Features (pLannotate 1.2.2; 15 found; start..end, strand, type, name):
     61..364     +  enhancer       CMV enhancer: human cytomegalovirus immediate early enhancer
    365..568     +  promoter       CMV promoter: human cytomegalovirus (CMV) immediate early promoter
    613..897     +  CDS            EGFP (fragment): EGFP is a basic (constitutively fluorescent) green fluorescent protein published in 1996, derived from Aequorea victoria. It is reported to be a rapidly-maturing weak dimer with moderate acid sensitivity.
   1692..2127    +  CDS            EGFP (fragment): the original enhanced GFP (Yang et al., 1996) mammalian codon-optimized
   2127..2192    +  misc_feature   MCS: multiple cloning site
   2209..2293    +  CDS            large T antigen (fragment): large T antigen from SV40 (simian virus 40)
   2316..2437    +  polyA_signal   SV40 poly(A) signal: SV40 polyadenylation signal
   2471..2899    -  rep_origin     f1 ori (sequence partly withheld): f1 bacteriophage origin of replication; arrow indicates direction of (+) strand synthesis
   2926..3030    +  promoter       AmpR promoter: bla
   3032..3389    +  promoter       SV40 promoter: SV40 enhancer and early promoter
   3424..4218    +  CDS            NeoR/KanR: aminoglycoside phosphotransferase from Tn5; aph(3')-II (or nptII); confers resistance to neomycin, kanamycin, and G418 (Geneticin®)
   4239..4391    +  CDS            ble (fragment): BLE_KLEPN - Experimental evidence at protein level: Swiss-Prot protein existence level 1. Binding protein with a strong affinity to the bleomycin family of antibiotics. Binds to CL990; an antimitotic-antibiotic compound. From Klebsiella pneumoniae.
   4450..4497    +  polyA_signal   HSV TK poly(A) signal: herpes simplex virus thymidine kinase polyadenylation signal (Cole and Stacy, 1985)
   4588..4604    -  polyA_signal   bGH poly(A) signal (fragment): bovine growth hormone polyadenylation signal
   4826..5414    +  rep_origin     ori: high-copy-number ColE1/pMB1/pBR322/pUC origin of replication
>Addgene plasmid #177178 | pDAS12125_PEAR-GFP | addgene full sequence | sequence record 348473 | Addgene NGS Result
TAGTTATTAATAGTAATCAATTACGGGGTCATTAGTTCATAGCCCATATATGGAGTTCCGCGTTACATAA
CTTACGGTAAATGGCCCGCCTGGCTGACCGCCCAACGACCCCCGCCCATTGACGTCAATAATGACGTATG
TTCCCATAGTAACGCCAATAGGGACTTTCCATTGACGTCAATGGGTGGAGTATTTACGGTAAACTGCCCA
CTTGGCAGTACATCAAGTGTATCATATGCCAAGTACGCCCCCTATTGACGTCAATGACGGTAAATGGCCC
GCCTGGCATTATGCCCAGTACATGACCTTATGGGACTTTCCTACTTGGCAGTACATCTACGTATTAGTCA
TCGCTATTACCATGGTGATGCGGTTTTGGCAGTACATCAATGGGCGTGGATAGCGGTTTGACTCACGGGG
ATTTCCAAGTCTCCACCCCATTGACGTCAATGGGAGTTTGTTTTGGCACCAAAATCAACGGGACTTTCCA
AAATGTCGTAACAACTCCGCCCCATTGACGCAAATGGGCGGTAGGCGTGTACGGTGGGAGGTCTATATAA
GCAGAGCTGGTTTAGTGAACCGTCAGATCCGCTAGCGCTACCGGTCGCCACCATGGTGAGCAAGGGCGAG
GAGCTGTTCACCGGGGTGGTGCCCATCCTGGTCGAGCTGGACGGCGACGTAAACGGCCACAAGTTCAGCG
TGTCCGGCGAGGGCGAGGGCGATGCCACCTACGGCAAGCTGACCCTGAAGTTCATCTGCACCACCGGCAA
GCTGCCCGTGCCCTGGCCCACCCTCGTGACCACCCTGACCTACGGCGTGCAGTGCTTCAGCCGCTACCCC
GACCACATGAAGCAGCACGACTTCTTCAAGTCCGCCATGCCCGAAGGCTACGTGCAGACAAGTCCTAGAC
TGCGGGTTTGACATTCATTTTTTAGTTAAAATATGGGAAAGTTTAAAAGAAGGAATGATGAATAAACTAT
ACAACCACTTTAAATATGTGTTGGTCCCCTTTAAGTCAGCAAGCAGATATATCAGATATGGCAGCTAACT
TAAGGAGTCCCCGTGGATACTGGATGAATAGCCCCCAATTCCACCAATGCAAGAACCAACAGTCTATTTG
GTCTTGATTAGGACAGTAAACTTCCTGCACACCATAGTCTGTGCACTAAACAGGAGTAAAACACCCTTAA
GGCATCTCTTACATTGGCTGCATTAAAGTGTGTCACTTAATGACATCCGTGATATCAGGGATAGTTTGAC
ATTGGACATACAGTTCTCTCTCAGTGATTGTCACCTGCTTATATAGTACGAGGACCCATATGTGGTCAAT
CACTTTCTTGTTGCCACTCCATGCCAGGGAAGACATAGTTACAATGAGTTATAATTATAAAAGCTCAGCC
TTGCATGAGGATATAAAATACATTTGCCATACCTCTACATATGCCTTAGTTGCTTTTAAGCTTTGTTTGG
AATTGCAAAGGCCAACTTCCTAAACACAGTTTCAAAGTATTCTTTTGTCACACCTTTCCACTGGATACTT
GTATTGTCTGCAGGAAGAGGCCACCCTGCCTATGCTTCTCCTTAGGGCCTCGTTCTGCAGAGTCAGCATA
AACTCCCAGTCTGCTCAACCAATTCTGTCTGATTAGGGCCATATCTCCTTACCATGAGTTGATTTTTGTT
TCTTTTTTGAGCAGGAGCGCACCATCTTCTTCAAGGACGACGGCAACTACAAGACCCGCGCCGAGGTGAA
GTTCGAGGGCGACACCCTGGTGAACCGCATCGAGCTGAAGGGCATCGACTTCAAGGAGGACGGCAACATC
CTGGGGCACAAGCTGGAGTACAACTACAACAGCCACAACGTCTATATCATGGCCGACAAGCAGAAGAACG
GCATCAAGGTGAACTTCAAGATCCGCCACAACATCGAGGACGGCAGCGTGCAGCTCGCCGACCACTACCA
GCAGAACACCCCCATCGGCGACGGCCCCGTGCTGCTGCCCGACAACCACTACCTGAGCACCCAGTCCGCC
CTGAGCAAAGACCCCAACGAGAAGCGCGATCACATGGTCCTGCTGGAGTTCGTGACCGCCGCCGGGATCA
CTCTCGGCATGGACGAGCTGTACAAGTCCGGACTCAGATCTCGAGCTCAAGCTTCGAATTCTGCAGTCGA
CGGTACCGCGGGCCCGGGATCCACCGGATCTAGATAACTGATCATAATCAGCCATACCACATTTGTAGAG
GTTTTACTTGCTTTAAAAAACCTCCCACACCTCCCCCTGAACCTGAAACATAAAATGAATGCAATTGTTG
TTGTTAACTTGTTTATTGCAGCTTATAATGGTTACAAATAAAGCAATAGCATCACAAATTTCACAAATAA
AGCATTTTTTTCACTGCATTCTAGTTGTGGTTTGTCCAAACTCATCAATGTATCTTAACGCGTAAATTGT
AAGCGTTAATATTTTGTTAAAATTCGCGTTAAATTTTTGTTAAATCAGCTCATTTTTTAACCAATAGGCC
GAAATCGGCAAAATCCCTTATAAATCAAAAGAATAGACCGAGATAGGGT
[37 nt withheld, positions 2570-2606]
AAAGAACGTGGACTCCAACGTCAAAGG
[49 nt withheld, positions 2634-2682]
T
[91 nt withheld, positions 2684-2774]
G
[124 nt withheld, positions 2776-2899]
CAGGTGGCACTTTTCGGGGAAATGTGCGCGGAACCCCTATTTGTTTATTTTTCTAAATACATTCAAATAT
GTATCCGCTCATGAGACAATAACCCTGATAAATGCTTCAATAATATTGAAAAAGGAAGAGTCCTGAGGCG
GAAAGAACCAGCTGTGGAATGTGTGTCAGTTAGGGTGTGGAAAGTCCCCAGGCTCCCCAGCAGGCAGAAG
TATGCAAAGCATGCATCTCAATTAGTCAGCAACCAGGTGTGGAAAGTCCCCAGGCTCCCCAGCAGGCAGA
AGTATGCAAAGCATGCATCTCAATTAGTCAGCAACCATAGTCCCGCCCCTAACTCCGCCCATCCCGCCCC
TAACTCCGCCCAGTTCCGCCCATTCTCCGCCCCATGGCTGACTAATTTTTTTTATTTATGCAGAGGCCGA
GGCCGCCTCGGCCTCTGAGCTATTCCAGAAGTAGTGAGGAGGCTTTTTTGGAGGCCTAGGCTTTTGCAAA
GATCGATCAAGAGACAGGATGAGGATCGTTTCGCATGATTGAACAAGATGGATTGCACGCAGGTTCTCCG
GCCGCTTGGGTGGAGAGGCTATTCGGCTATGACTGGGCACAACAGACAATCGGCTGCTCTGATGCCGCCG
TGTTCCGGCTGTCAGCGCAGGGGCGCCCGGTTCTTTTTGTCAAGACCGACCTGTCCGGTGCCCTGAATGA
ACTGCAAGACGAGGCAGCGCGGCTATCGTGGCTGGCCACGACGGGCGTTCCTTGCGCAGCTGTGCTCGAC
GTTGTCACTGAAGCGGGAAGGGACTGGCTGCTATTGGGCGAAGTGCCGGGGCAGGATCTCCTGTCATCTC
ACCTTGCTCCTGCCGAGAAAGTATCCATCATGGCTGATGCAATGCGGCGGCTGCATACGCTTGATCCGGC
TACCTGCCCATTCGACCACCAAGCGAAACATCGCATCGAGCGAGCACGTACTCGGATGGAAGCCGGTCTT
GTCGATCAGGATGATCTGGACGAAGAGCATCAGGGGCTCGCGCCAGCCGAACTGTTCGCCAGGCTCAAGG
CGAGCATGCCCGACGGCGAGGATCTCGTCGTGACCCATGGCGATGCCTGCTTGCCGAATATCATGGTGGA
AAATGGCCGCTTTTCTGGATTCATCGACTGTGGCCGGCTGGGTGTGGCGGACCGCTATCAGGACATAGCG
TTGGCTACCCGTGATATTGCTGAAGAGCTTGGCGGCGAATGGGCTGACCGCTTCCTCGTGCTTTACGGTA
TCGCCGCTCCCGATTCGCAGCGCATCGCCTTCTATCGCCTTCTTGACGAGTTCTTCTGAGCGGGACTCTG
GGGTTCGAAATGACCGACCAAGCGACGCCCAACCTGCCATCACGAGATTTCGATTCCACCGCCGCCTTCT
ATGAAAGGTTGGGCTTCGGAATCGTTTTCCGGGACGCCGGCTGGATGATCCTCCAGCGCGGGGATCTCAT
GCTGGAGTTCTTCGCCCACCCTAGGGGGAGGCTAACTGAAACACGGAAGGAGACAATACCGGAAGGAACC
CGCGCTATGACGGCAATAAAAAGACAGAATAAAACGCACGGTGTTGGGTCGTTTGTTCATAAACGCGGGG
TTCGGTCCCAGGGCTGGCACTCTGTCGATACCCCACCGAGACCCCATTGGGGCCAATACGCCCGCGTTTC
TTCCTTTTCCCCACCCCACCCCCCAAGTTCGGGTGAAGGCCCAGGGCTCGCAGCCAACGTCGGGGCGGCA
GGCCCTGCCATAGCCTCAGGTTACTCATATATACTTTAGATTGATTTAAAACTTCATTTTTAATTTAAAA
GGATCTAGGTGAAGATCCTTTTTGATAATCTCATGACCAAAATCCCTTAACGTGAGTTTTCGTTCCACTG
AGCGTCAGACCCCGTAGAAAAGATCAAAGGATCTTCTTGAGATCCTTTTTTTCTGCGCGTAATCTGCTGC
TTGCAAACAAAAAAACCACCGCTACCAGCGGTGGTTTGTTTGCCGGATCAAGAGCTACCAACTCTTTTTC
CGAAGGTAACTGGCTTCAGCAGAGCGCAGATACCAAATACTGTTCTTCTAGTGTAGCCGTAGTTAGGCCA
CCACTTCAAGAACTCTGTAGCACCGCCTACATACCTCGCTCTGCTAATCCTGTTACCAGTGGCTGCTGCC
AGTGGCGATAAGTCGTGTCTTACCGGGTTGGACTCAAGACGATAGTTACCGGATAAGGCGCAGCGGTCGG
GCTGAACGGGGGGTTCGTGCACACAGCCCAGCTTGGAGCGAACGACCTACACCGAACTGAGATACCTACA
GCGTGAGCTATGAGAAAGCGCCACGCTTCCCGAAGGGAGAAAGGCGGACAGGTATCCGGTAAGCGGCAGG
GTCGGAACAGGAGAGCGCACGAGGGAGCTTCCAGGGGGAAACGCCTGGTATCTTTATAGTCCTGTCGGGT
TTCGCCACCTCTGACTTGAGCGTCGATTTTTGTGATGCTCGTCAGGGGGGCGGAGCCTATGGAAAAACGC
CAGCAACGCGGCCTTTTTACGGTTCCTGGCCTTTTGCTGGCCTTTTGCTCACATGTTCTTTCCTGCGTTA
TCCCCTGATTCTGTGGATAACCGTATTACCGCCATGCAT
